Addgene plasmid #72348: pHLmMBP-10
Purpose: (Empty Backbone) Mammalian expression of secreted N-terminally 8His-tagged mMBP TEV cleavage site-linked fusion proteins with C-terminal 6His-tag/Strep-tag II/HA-tag
Depositing lab: Luca Jovine. Depositing organization: Karolinska Institutet. Publication: Easy mammalian expression and crystallography of maltose-binding protein-fused human proteins. Bokhove M, Sadat Al Hosseini H, Saito T, Dioguardi E, Gegenschatz-Schmid K, Nishimura K, Raj I, de Sanctis D, Han L, Jovine L. J Struct Biol. 2016 Feb 3. 194:1-7. pii: S1047-8477(16)30015-6. doi: 10.1016/j.jsb.2016.01.016. PubMed 26850170.
Backbone
  Vector backbone: pHLmMBP-10
  Backbone size (bp): 5931
  Vector type: Mammalian Expression
  Promoter: CMV enhancer + chicken beta-actin promoter
  Tag / fusion protein: 8His-tag (N terminal on backbone); mMBP with C-terminal TEV cleavage site linker (N terminal on backbone); 6His-tag (C terminal on backbone); Strep-tag II (C terminal on backbone); HA-tag (C terminal on backbone)
Growth in bacteria
  Bacterial resistance: Ampicillin, 100 μg/mL
  Growth temperature: 37°C
  Growth strain: DH5alpha
  Copy number: High Copy
Gene/Insert
  Cloning method: Restriction Enzyme
  Sequencing primers: 5′ AAGGTGAAATCATGCCCAACATCC; 3′ ATTTGTGAGCCAGGGCATTG
Resource information
  A portion of this plasmid was derived from a plasmid made by: Prof. Dr. A. Radu Aricescu (pHLsec)
Terms and licenses: Academic/Nonprofit Terms; Industry Terms: Not Available to Industry
Depositor comments: Cloning note: For cloning information, please refer to Figure S1 of the manuscript associated with this plasmid. Mutagenesis note: Quikchange mutagenesis does not work efficiently on this family of plasmids. Citation for pHLsec from which this plasmid is derived: A time- and cost-efficient system for high-level protein production in mammalian cells A. R. Aricescu, W. Lu and E. Y. Jones Acta Cryst. D62:1243-1250 (2006) PMID:17001101 doi:10.1107/S0907444906029799
How to cite: pHLmMBP-10 was a gift from Luca Jovine (Addgene plasmid # 72348 ; http://n2t.net/addgene:72348 ; RRID:Addgene_72348)
