[The description below was written by a language model from this plasmid's Addgene catalogue record and pLannotate feature annotations shown in this document.]
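Description:
pHLmMBP-10 is a 5,931 bp empty-backbone mammalian expression vector, partly derived from pHLsec, designed for producing secreted recombinant proteins fused to a mutated maltose-binding protein (mMBP). It is propagated in E. coli as a high-copy plasmid through a ColE1/pUC-type origin and is selected with ampicillin via the β-lactamase gene and its own promoter. A few lac-region remnants (lac promoter, operator, CAP site and a lacI fragment) lie in the bacterial portion and appear to be carried over from the parental backbone rather than part of the expression design.

The expression cassette is driven by the CMV enhancer combined with the chicken β-actin promoter, followed by a chimeric β-actin/β-globin intron, an arrangement that gives strong transcription in mammalian cells. Downstream, the open reading frame encodes an N-terminal 8His tag, the mutated MBP, and a linker containing a TEV protease cleavage site, after which the gene of interest is inserted by restriction cloning. The C-terminal side provides a 6His tag, a Strep-tag II and an HA epitope; the automated annotation labels the latter two as fragments of Twin-Strep and 3xHA, consistent with single copies. The rabbit β-globin polyadenylation signal terminates the transcript, and the short haemoglobin "fragments" flagged by the annotation most likely reflect globin-derived flanking sequence. The catalogue states that products are secreted, but the signal sequence is not annotated in the feature table.

The associated publication indicates use for mammalian expression and crystallography of MBP-fused human proteins. MBP can be kept as a fusion partner or removed with TEV protease, and the several tags allow purification and detection.
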