Features (pLannotate 1.2.2; 19 found; start..end, strand, type, name):
      4..383     +  enhancer       CMV enhancer: human cytomegalovirus immediate early enhancer
    386..661     +  promoter       chicken β-actin promoter: No description available
    662..1670    +  intron         chimeric intron: chimera between introns from chicken β-actin and rabbit β-globin
   1668..1745    +  CDS            HBBC_AMMLE (fragment): Experimental evidence at protein level: Swiss-Prot protein existence level 1. Involved in oxygen transport from the lung to the various peripheral tissues. From Ammotragus lervia (Barbary sheep) (Antilope lervia).
   1857..1880    +  CDS            8xHis: 8xHis affinity tag
   1881..2978    +  CDS            MBP: maltose binding protein from E. coli; malE (mutated); This version of the gene does not encode a signal sequence, so MBP will remain in the cytosol.
   3015..3032    +  CDS            TEV site (fragment): tobacco etch virus (TEV) protease recognition and cleavage site
   3066..3083    +  CDS            6xHis: 6xHis affinity tag
   3110..3133    +  CDS            Twin-Strep-tag (fragment): two Strep-Tag®II moieties connected by a linker for enhanced binding to Strep-Tactin®, an engineered form of streptavidin (Schmidt et al., 2013)
   3153..3169    +  CDS            3xHA (fragment): three tandem HA epitope tags
   3208..3282    +  CDS            HBB (fragment): HBB_PONPY - Experimental evidence at transcript level: Swiss-Prot protein existence level 2. Involved in oxygen transport from the lung to the various peripheral tissues. From Pongo pygmaeus (Bornean orangutan).
   3353..3408    +  polyA_signal   β-globin poly(A) signal: rabbit β-globin polyadenylation signal (Gil and Proudfoot, 1987)
   3791..3807    -  protein_bind   lac operator: The lac repressor binds to the lac operator to inhibit transcription in E. coli. This inhibition can be relieved by adding lactose or isopropyl-β-D-thiogalactopyranoside (IPTG). lac repressor encoded by lacI
   3815..3845    -  promoter       lac promoter: promoter for the E. coli lac operon
   3860..3881    -  protein_bind   CAP binding site: CAP binding activates transcription in the presence of cAMP. E. coli catabolite activator protein
   3897..3998    -  CDS            lacI (fragment): LACI_ECOLI - Experimental evidence at protein level: Swiss-Prot protein existence level 1. Repressor of the lactose operon. Binds allolactose as an inducer. From Escherichia coli (strain K12).
   4181..4769    -  rep_origin     ori: high-copy-number ColE1/pMB1/pBR322/pUC origin of replication
   4940..5800    -  CDS            AmpR: β-lactamase; bla; confers resistance to ampicillin, carbenicillin, and related antibiotics
   5801..5905    -  promoter       AmpR promoter: bla
>Addgene plasmid #72348 | pHLmMBP-10 | depositor full sequence | sequence record 133757 | pHLmMBP-10 sequence 5931 bps
GTCGACATTGATTATTGACTAGTTATTAATAGTAATCAATTACGGGGTCATTAGTTCATAGCCCATATAT
GGAGTTCCGCGTTACATAACTTACGGTAAATGGCCCGCCTGGCTGACCGCCCAACGACCCCCGCCCATTG
ACGTCAATAATGACGTATGTTCCCATAGTAACGCCAATAGGGACTTTCCATTGACGTCAATGGGTGGACT
ATTTACGGTAAACTGCCCACTTGGCAGTACATCAAGTGTATCATATGCCAAGTACGCCCCCTATTGACGT
CAATGACGGTAAATGGCCCGCCTGGCATTATGCCCAGTACATGACCTTATGGGACTTTCCTACTTGGCAG
TACATCTACGTATTAGTCATCGCTATTACCATGGGTCGAGGTGAGCCCCACGTTCTGCTTCACTCTCCCC
ATCTCCCCCCCCTCCCCACCCCCAATTTTGTATTTATTTATTTTTTAATTATTTTGTGCAGCGATGGGGG
CGGGGGGGGGGGGGGCGCGCGCCAGGCGGGGCGGGGCGGGGCGAGGGGCGGGGCGGGGCGAGGCGGAGAG
GTGCGGCGGCAGCCAATCAGAGCGGCGCGCTCCGAAAGTTTCCTTTTATGGCGAGGCGGCGGCGGCGGCG
GCCCTATAAAAAGCGAAGCGCGCGGCGGGCGGGAGTCGCTGCGTTGCCTTCGCCCCGTGCCCCGCTCCGC
GCCGCCTCGCGCCGCCCGCCCCGGCTCTGACTGACCGCGTTACTCCCACAGGTGAGCGGGCGGGACGGCC
CTTCTCCTCCGGGCTGTAATTAGCGCTTGGTTTAATGACGGCTCGTTTCTTTTCTGTGGCTGCGTGAAAG
CCTTAAAGGGCTCCGGGAGGGCCCTTTGTGCGGGGGGGAGCGGCTCGGGGGGTGCGTGCGTGTGTGTGTG
CGTGGGGAGCGCCGCGTGCGGCCCGCGCTGCCCGGCGGCTGTGAGCGCTGCGGGCGCGGCGCGGGGCTTT
GTGCGCTCCGCGTGTGCGCGAGGGGAGCGCGGCCGGGGGCGGTGCCCCGCGGTGCGGGGGGGCTGCGAGG
GGAACAAAGGCTGCGTGCGGGGTGTGTGCGTGGGGGGGTGAGCAGGGGGTGTGGGCGCGGCGGTCGGGCT
GTAACCCCCCCCTGCACCCCCCTCCCCGAGTTGCTGAGCACGGCCCGGCTTCGGGTGCGGGGCTCCGTGC
GGGGCGTGGCGCGGGGCTCGCCGTGCCGGGCGGGGGGTGGCGGCAGGTGGGGGTGCCGGGCGGGGCGGGG
CCGCCTCGGGCCGGGGAGGGCTCGGGGGAGGGGCGCGGCGGCCCCGGAGCGCCGGCGGCTGTCGAGGCGC
GGCGAGCCGCAGCCATTGCCTTTTATGGTAATCGTGCGAGAGGGCGCAGGGACTTCCTTTGTCCCAAATC
TGGCGGAGCCGAAATCTGGGAGGCGCCGCCGCACCCCCTCTAGCGGGCGCGGGCGAAGCGGTGCGGCGCC
GGCAGGAAGGAAATGGGCGGGGAGGGCCTTCGTGCGTCGCCGCGCCGCCGTCCCCTTCTCCATCTCCAGC
CTCGGGGCTGCCGCAGGGGGACGGCTGCCTTCGGGGGGGACGGGGCAGGGCGGGGTTCGGCTTCTGGCGT
GTGACCGGCGGCTCTAGAGCCTCTGCTAACCATGTTCATGCCTTCTTCTTTTTCCTACAGCTCCTGGGCA
ACGTGCTGGTTGTTGTGCTGTCTCATCATTTTGGCAAAGAATTGCGGCCGTCTCAGGCCGAATTCGTCGA
CAAGCTTGCCACCATGGGGATCCTTCCCAGCCCTGGGATGCCTGCGCTGCTCTCCCTCGTGAGCCTTCTC
TCCGTGCTGCTGATGGGTTGCGTAGCTGAAACCGGTCACCATCACCATCACCATCACCATAAAACCGAAG
AAGGTAAACTGGTAATCTGGATTAACGGCGATAAAGGCTATAACGGTCTCGCTGAAGTCGGTAAGAAATT
CGAGAAAGATACCGGAATTAAAGTCACCGTTGAGCATCCCGATAAACTGGAAGAGAAATTCCCACAGGTT
GCGGCAACTGGCGATGGCCCTGACATTATCTTCTGGGCACACGACCGCTTTGGTGGCTACGCTCAATCTG
GCCTGTTGGCTGAAATCACCCCGGCCGCAGCGTTCCAGGACAAGCTGTATCCGTTTACCTGGGATGCCGT
GCGCTACAACGGCAAGCTGATTGCTTACCCGATCGCTGTTGAAGCGTTGTCCCTGATTTATAACAAGGAT
CTGCTGCCGAACCCGCCAAAAACCTGGGAAGAGATCCCGGCGCTGGATAAAGAACTGAAAGCGAAAGGTA
AGAGCGCGCTGATGTTCAACCTGCAAGAACCGTACTTCACCTGGCCGCTGATTGCTGCTGACGGGGGTTA
TGCGTTCAAGTATGCAGCCGGAAAGTACGACATTAAAGACGTGGGCGTGGATAACGCTGGCGCGAAAGCG
GGTCTGACCTTCCTGGTTGACCTGATTAAAAACAAACACATGAATGCAGACACCGATTACTCCATCGCAG
AACATGCCTTTAATCATGGCGAAACAGCGATGACCATCAACGGCCCGTGGGCATGGTCCAACATCGACAC
CAGCGCAGTGAATTATGGTGTAACGGTGCTGCCGACCTTCAAGGGTCAACCATCCAAACCGTTCGTTGGC
GTGCTGAGCGCAGGTATTAACGCCGCCAGTCCGAACAAAGAGCTGGCAAAAGAGTTCCTCGAAAACTACC
TGCTGACTGATGAAGGTCTGGAAGCGGTTAATAAAGACAAACCGCTGGGTGCCGTAGCGCTGAAGTCTTA
CGAGGAAGAGTTGGTGAAAGATCCACGTGTTGCCGCCACAATGGAAAACGCCCAGAAAGGTGAAATCATG
CCCAACATCCCGCAGATGTCCGCTTTCTGGTATGCCGTGCGCACTGCGGTGATTAACGCCGCCAGCGGTC
GTCAGACTGTCGATGCAGCCCTGGCAGCCGCGCAGACTAATATCACCAAGGGCGGAGGGAGCGGCGGAGG
GAGCGAAAACCTGTATTTTCAGAGCGCGGCCGCCGCGAGCTCGGCTAGCCTCGAGCACCATCACCATCAC
CATTGATAAACGCGTTTAATTAACCCCGGGTGGAGCCACCCCCAGTTCGAGAAGTGATAAGATGATCAAG
GATATCCCTACGACGTGCCCGACTACGCCTGATAATCTAGAACTAGTATCGCGATAATTCACTCCTCAGG
TGCAGGCTGCCTATCAGAAGGTGGTGGCTGGTGTGGCCAATGCCCTGGCTCACAAATACCACTGAGATCT
TTTTCCCTCTGCCAAAAATTATGGGGACATCATGAAGCCCCTTGAGCATCTGACTTCTGGCTAATAAAGG
AAATTTATTTTCATTGCAATAGTGTGTTGGAATTTTTTGTGTCTCTCACTCGGAAGGACATATGGGAGGG
CAAATCATTTAAAACATCAGAATGAGTATTTGGTTTAGAGTTTGGCAACATATGCCATATGCTGGCTGCC
ATGAACAAAGGTGGCTATAAAGAGGTCATCAGTATATGAAACAGCCCCCTGCTGTCCATTCCTTATTCCA
TAGAAAAGCCTTGACTTGAGGTTAGATTTTTTTTATATTTTGTTTTGTGTTATTTTTTTCTTTAACATCC
CTAAAATTTTCCTTACATGTTTTACTAGCCAGATTTTTCCTCCTCTCCTGACTACTCCCAGTCATAGCTG
TCCCTCTTCTCTTATGAAGATCCCTCGACCTGCAGCCCAAGCTTGGCGTAATCATGGTCATAGCTGTTTC
CTGTGTGAAATTGTTATCCGCTCACAATTCCACACAACATACGAGCCGGAAGCATAAAGTGTAAAGCCTG
GGGTGCCTAATGAGTGAGCTAACTCACATTAATTGCGTTGCGCTCACTGCCCGCTTTCCAGTCGGGAAAC
CTGTCGTGCCAGCGGATCGATCCGCTGCATTAATGAATCGGCCAACGCGCGGGGAGAGGCGGTTTGCGTA
TTGGGCGCTCTTCCGCTTCCTCGCTCACTGACTCGCTGCGCTCGGTCGTTCGGCTGCGGCGAGCGGTATC
AGCTCACTCAAAGGCGGTAATACGGTTATCCACAGAATCAGGGGATAACGCAGGAAAGAACATGTGAGCA
AAAGGCCAGCAAAAGGCCAGGAACCGTAAAAAGGCCGCGTTGCTGGCGTTTTTCCATAGGCTCCGCCCCC
CTGACGAGCATCACAAAAATCGACGCTCAAGTCAGAGGTGGCGAAACCCGACAGGACTATAAAGATACCA
GGCGTTTCCCCCTGGAAGCTCCCTCGTGCGCTCTCCTGTTCCGACCCTGCCGCTTACCGGATACCTGTCC
GCCTTTCTCCCTTCGGGAAGCGTGGCGCTTTCTCAATGCTCACGCTGTAGGTATCTCAGTTCGGTGTAGG
TCGTTCGCTCCAAGCTGGGCTGTGTGCACGAACCCCCCGTTCAGCCCGACCGCTGCGCCTTATCCGGTAA
CTATCGTCTTGAGTCCAACCCGGTAAGACACGACTTATCGCCACTGGCAGCAGCCACTGGTAACAGGATT
AGCAGAGCGAGGTATGTAGGCGGTGCTACAGAGTTCTTGAAGTGGTGGCCTAACTACGGCTACACTAGAA
GGACAGTATTTGGTATCTGCGCTCTGCTGAAGCCAGTTACCTTCGGAAAAAGAGTTGGTAGCTCTTGATC
CGGCAAACAAACCACCGCTGGTAGCGGTGGTTTTTTTGTTTGCAAGCAGCAGATTACGCGCAGAAAAAAA
GGATCTCAAGAAGATCCTTTGATCTTTTCTACGGGGTCTGACGCTCAGTGGAACGAAAACTCACGTTAAG
GGATTTTGGTCATGAGATTATCAAAAAGGATCTTCACCTAGATCCTTTTAAATTAAAAATGAAGTTTTAA
ATCAATCTAAAGTATATATGAGTAAACTTGGTCTGACAGTTACCAATGCTTAATCAGTGAGGCACCTATC
TCAGCGATCTGTCTATTTCGTTCATCCATAGTTGCCTGACTCCCCGTCGTGTAGATAACTACGATACGGG
AGGGCTTACCATCTGGCCCCAGTGCTGCAATGATACCGCGAGACCCACGCTCACCGGCTCCAGATTTATC
AGCAATAAACCAGCCAGCCGGAAGGGCCGAGCGCAGAAGTGGTCCTGCAACTTTATCCGCCTCCATCCAG
TCTATTAATTGTTGCCGGGAAGCTAGAGTAAGTAGTTCGCCAGTTAATAGTTTGCGCAACGTTGTTGCCA
TTGCTACAGGCATCGTGGTGTCACGCTCGTCGTTTGGTATGGCTTCATTCAGCTCCGGTTCCCAACGATC
AAGGCGAGTTACATGATCCCCCATGTTGTGCAAAAAAGCGGTTAGCTCCTTCGGTCCTCCGATCGTTGTC
AGAAGTAAGTTGGCCGCAGTGTTATCACTCATGGTTATGGCAGCACTGCATAATTCTCTTACTGTCATGC
CATCCGTAAGATGCTTTTCTGTGACTGGTGAGTACTCAACCAAGTCATTCTGAGAATAGTGTATGCGGCG
ACCGAGTTGCTCTTGCCCGGCGTCAATACGGGATAATACCGCGCCACATAGCAGAACTTTAAAAGTGCTC
ATCATTGGAAAACGTTCTTCGGGGCGAAAACTCTCAAGGATCTTACCGCTGTTGAGATCCAGTTCGATGT
AACCCACTCGTGCACCCAACTGATCTTCAGCATCTTTTACTTTCACCAGCGTTTCTGGGTGAGCAAAAAC
AGGAAGGCAAAATGCCGCAAAAAAGGGAATAAGGGCGACACGGAAATGTTGAATACTCATACTCTTCCTT
TTTCAATATTATTGAAGCATTTATCAGGGTTATTGTCTCATGAGCGGATACATATTTGAATGTATTTAGA
AAAATAAACAAATAGGGGTTCCGCGCACATTTCCCCGAAAAGTGCCACCTG
