>Addgene plasmid #72348 | pHLmMBP-10 | depositor partial sequence | sequence record 134657 | Sequenced region 5'-TTTCCTACAGCTCCTGGGCAAC 3'-ATTTGTGAGCCAGGGCATTG
ATGGGGATCCTTCCCAGCCCTGGGATGCCTGCGCTGCTCTCCCTCGTGAGCCTTCTCTCCGTGCTGCTGA
TGGGTTGCGTAGCTGAAACCGGTCACCATCACCATCACCATCACCATAAAACCGAAGAAGGTAAACTGGT
AATCTGGATTAACGGCGATAAAGGCTATAACGGTCTCGCTGAAGTCGGTAAGAAATTCGAGAAAGATACC
GGAATTAAAGTCACCGTTGAGCATCCCGATAAACTGGAAGAGAAATTCCCACAGGTTGCGGCAACTGGCG
ATGGCCCTGACATTATCTTCTGGGCACACGACCGCTTTGGTGGCTACGCTCAATCTGGCCTGTTGGCTGA
AATCACCCCGGCCGCAGCGTTCCAGGACAAGCTGTATCCGTTTACCTGGGATGCCGTGCGCTACAACGGC
AAGCTGATTGCTTACCCGATCGCTGTTGAAGCGTTGTCCCTGATTTATAACAAGGATCTGCTGCCGAACC
CGCCAAAAACCTGGGAAGAGATCCCGGCGCTGGATAAAGAACTGAAAGCGAAAGGTAAGAGCGCGCTGAT
GTTCAACCTGCAAGAACCGTACTTCACCTGGCCGCTGATTGCTGCTGACGGGGGTTATGCGTTCAAGTAT
GCAGCCGGAAAGTACGACATTAAAGACGTGGGCGTGGATAACGCTGGCGCGAAAGCGGGTCTGACCTTCC
TGGTTGACCTGATTAAAAACAAACACATGAATGCAGACACCGATTACTCCATCGCAGAACATGCCTTTAA
TCATGGCGAAACAGCGATGACCATCAACGGCCCGTGGGCATGGTCCAACATCGACACCAGCGCAGTGAAT
TATGGTGTAACGGTGCTGCCGACCTTCAAGGGTCAACCATCCAAACCGTTCGTTGGCGTGCTGAGCGCAG
GTATTAACGCCGCCAGTCCGAACAAAGAGCTGGCAAAAGAGTTCCTCGAAAACTACCTGCTGACTGATGA
AGGTCTGGAAGCGGTTAATAAAGACAAACCGCTGGGTGCCGTAGCGCTGAAGTCTTACGAGGAAGAGTTG
GTGAAAGATCCACGTGTTGCCGCCACAATGGAAAACGCCCAGAAAGGTGAAATCATGCCCAACATCCCGC
AGATGTCCGCTTTCTGGTATGCCGTGCGCACTGCGGTGATTAACGCCGCCAGCGGTCGTCAGACTGTCGA
TGCAGCCCTGGCAGCCGCGCAGACTAATATCACCAAGGGCGGAGGGAGCGGCGGAGGGAGCGAAAACCTG
TATTTTCAGAGCGCGGCCGCCGCGAGCTCGGCTAGCCTCGAGCACCATCACCATCACCATTGATAAACGC
GTTTAATTAACCCCGGGTGGAGCCACCCCCAGTTCGAGAAGTGATAAGATGATCAAGGATATCCCTACGA
CGTGCCCGACTACGCCTGATAA
