>Addgene plasmid #72348 | pHLmMBP-10 | addgene partial sequence | sequence record 137630 | pCAG-F 5'-GCAACGTGCTGGTTATTGTG-3'
AAGAATTGCGGCCGTCTCAGGCCGAATTCGTCGACAAGCTTGCCACCATGGGGATCCTTCCCAGCCCTGG
GATGCCTGCGCTGCTCTCCCTCGTGAGCCTTCTCTCCGTGCTGCTGATGGGTTGCGTAGCTGAAACCGGT
CACCATCACCATCACCATCACCATAAAACCGAAGAAGGTAAACTGGTAATCTGGATTAACGGCGATAAAG
GCTATAACGGTCTCGCTGAAGTCGGTAAGAAATTCGAGAAAGATACCGGAATTAAAGTCACCGTTGAGCA
TCCCGATAAACTGGAAGAGAAATTCCCACAGGTTGCGGCAACTGGCGATGGCCCTGACATTATCTTCTGG
GCACACGACCGCTTTGGTGGCTACGCTCAATCTGGCCTGTTGGCTGAAATCACCCCGGCCGCAGCGTTCC
AGGACAAGCTGTATCCGTTTACCTGGGATGCCGTGCGCTACAACGGCAAGCTGATTGCTTACCCGATCGC
TGTTGAAGCGTTGTCCCTGATTTATAACAAGGATCTGCTGCCGAACCCGCCAAAAACCTGGGAAGAGATC
CCGGCGCTGGATAAAGAACTGAAAGCGAAAGGTAAGAGCGCGCTGATGTTCAACCTGCAAGAACCGTACT
TCACCTGGCCGCTGATTGCTGCTGACGGGGGTTATGCGTTCAAGTATGCAGCCGGAAAGTACGACATTAA
AGACGTGGGCGTGGATAACGCTGGCGCGAAAGCGGGTCTGACCTTCCTGGTTGACCTGATTAAAAACAAA
CACATGAATGCAGACACCGATTACTCCATCGCAGAACATGCCTTTAATCATGGCGAAACAGCGATGACCA
TCAACGGCCCGTGGGCATGGTCCAACATCGACACCAGCGCAGTGAATTATGGTGTAACGGTGCTGCCGAC
CTTCAAGGGTCAACCATCCAAACCGTTCGTTGGCGTGCTGAGCGCAGGTATTAACGCCGCCAGTCCGAA
