>Addgene plasmid #72348 | pHLmMBP-10 | addgene partial sequence | sequence record 137659 | rb_glob_PA_term-R 5'-CCCATATGTCCTTCCGAGTG-3'
TCCAACACACTATTGCAATGAAAATAAATTTCCTTTATTAGCCAGAAGTCAGATGCTCAAGGGGCTTCAT
GATGTCCCCATAATTTTTGGCAGAGGGAAAAAGATCTCAGTGGTATTTGTGAGCCAGGGCATTGGCCACA
CCAGCCACCACCTTCTGATAGGCAGCCTGCACCTGAGGAGTGAATTATCGCGATACTAGTTCTAGATTAT
CAGGCGTAGTCGGGCACGTCGTAGGGATATCCTTGATCATCTTATCACTTCTCGAACTGGGGGTGGCTCC
ACCCGGGGTTAATTAAACGCGTTTATCAATGGTGATGGTGATGGTGCTCGAGGCTAGCCGAGCTCGCGGC
GGCCGCGCTCTGAAAATACAGGTTTTCGCTCCCTCCGCCGCTCCCTCCGCCCTTGGTGATATTAGTCTGC
GCGGCTGCCAGGGCTGCATCGACAGTCTGACGACCGCTGGCGGCGTTAATCACCGCAGTGCGCACGGCAT
ACCAGAAAGCGGACATCTGCGGGATGTTGGGCATGATTTCACCTTTCTGGGCGTTTTCCATTGTGGCGGC
AACACGTGGATCTTTCACCAACTCTTCCTCGTAAGACTTCAGCGCTACGGCACCCAGCGGTTTGTCTTTA
TTAACCGCTTCCAGACCTTCATCAGTCAGCAGGTAGTTTTCGAGGAACTCTTTTGCCAGCTCTTTGTTCG
GACTGGCGGCGTTAATACCTGCGCTCAGCACGCCAACGAACGGTTTGGATGGTTGACCCTTGAAGGTCGG
CAGCACCGTTACACCATAATTCACTGCGCTGGTGTCGATGTTGGACCATGCCCACGGGCCGTTGATGGTC
ATCGCTGTTTCGCCATGATTAAAGGCATGTTCTGCGATGGAGTAATCGGTGTCTGCATTCATGTGTTTG
